Addgene plasmid #157725: pcDNA5-FRT-TO-Nsp16-HF
Purpose: mammalian expression of C-terminally His8-Flag tagged SARS-CoV-2 Nsp16 under control of a tetracycline-inducible promoter
Depositing lab: David Tollervey. Depositing organization: University of Edinburgh. Publication: Integrative vectors for regulated expression of SARS-CoV-2 proteins implicated in RNA metabolism. Bresson S, Robertson N, Sani E, Turowski TW, Shchepachev V, Kompauerova M, Spanos C, Helwak A, Tollervey D. Wellcome Open Res. 2020 Nov 3;5:261. doi: 10.12688/wellcomeopenres.16322.1. eCollection 2020. PubMed 33313418.
Backbone
  Vector backbone: pcDNA5-FRT-TO
  Backbone manufacturer: Thermo Fisher
  Vector type: Mammalian Expression
  Selectable markers: Hygromycin
Growth in bacteria
  Bacterial resistance: Ampicillin, 100 μg/mL
  Growth temperature: 37°C
  Growth strain: DH5alpha
  Copy number: High Copy
Gene/Insert
  Gene/Insert name: Nsp16-HF
  Species: SARS-CoV-2
  Mutation: codon optimized
  Entrez Gene: ORF1ab (a.k.a. GU280_gp01)
  Tag / fusion protein: His8-Flag (C terminal on backbone)
  Cloning method: Restriction Enzyme; 5′ cloning site Unknown (unknown if destroyed); 3′ cloning site Unknown (unknown if destroyed)
Resource information
  A portion of this plasmid was derived from a plasmid made by: IDT
Terms and licenses: Academic/Nonprofit Terms; Industry Terms
How to cite: pcDNA5-FRT-TO-Nsp16-HF was a gift from David Tollervey (Addgene plasmid # 157725 ; http://n2t.net/addgene:157725 ; RRID:Addgene_157725)
