[The description below was written by a language model from this plasmid's Addgene catalogue record and pLannotate feature annotations shown in this document.]
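Description:
pcDNA5-FRT-TO-Nsp16-HF is a mammalian expression plasmid of about 6.1 kb built on the commercial pcDNA5-FRT-TO backbone, designed for tetracycline-regulated expression of SARS-CoV-2 Nsp16 and for site-specific integration into host cell lines by FLP recombinase. In bacteria it is maintained at high copy through a ColE1/pUC-type origin and selected with ampicillin via the β-lactamase gene and its own promoter. Residual backbone fragments such as a partial f1 ori, lac promoter/operator elements and a bom fragment are also annotated.

The expression cassette consists of the CMV immediate-early enhancer and promoter followed directly by two short tet operator sequences, which the annotation software labels as PLtetO-1 and TRE fragments. In cells expressing the Tet repressor these operators keep the CMV promoter silent until tetracycline or doxycycline is added. Downstream lies the codon-optimized Nsp16 coding sequence, derived from the ORF1ab polyprotein. It is annotated only by homology as a fragment of a coronavirus replicase polyprotein. It carries a C-terminal His8-Flag tandem tag, which is not separately annotated, and the cassette is terminated by the bGH polyadenylation signal. Nsp16 is generally known as the viral 2'-O-methyltransferase involved in RNA cap modification.

A single FRT site sits immediately upstream of a hygromycin resistance gene that has no complete annotated promoter of its own and is followed by an SV40 poly(A) signal. In this vector system, FLP-mediated recombination into a genomic FRT site places the marker behind a resident promoter, so that hygromycin selects for correct integrants. The construct belongs to a set of integrative vectors for regulated expression of SARS-CoV-2 proteins implicated in RNA metabolism, and the tandem tag suits affinity purification and detection.
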