Features (pLannotate 1.2.2; 21 found; start..end, strand, type, name):
    159..538     +  enhancer       CMV enhancer: human cytomegalovirus immediate early enhancer
    539..742     +  promoter       CMV promoter: human cytomegalovirus (CMV) immediate early promoter
    744..763     +  promoter       PLtetO-1 promoter (fragment): modified phage lambda PL promoter with tet operator sites (Lutz and Bujard, 1997)
    765..784     +  promoter       PLtetO-1 promoter (fragment): modified phage lambda PL promoter with tet operator sites (Lutz and Bujard, 1997)
    792..825     +  promoter       TRE3GV promoter (fragment): 3rd-generation Tet-responsive promoter that can be activated by binding of Tet-On® 3G, optimized for retroviral and lentiviral vectors
    929..1822    +  CDS            rep (fragment): R1AB_CVPFS - Protein inferred from homology: Swiss-Prot protein existence level 3. NendoU is a Mn(2+)-dependent, uridylate-specific enzyme, which leaves 2'-3'-cyclic phosphates 5' to the cleaved bond. From Porcine transmissible gastroenteritis coronavirus (strain FS772/70) (TGEV).
   1944..2168    +  polyA_signal   bGH poly(A) signal: bovine growth hormone polyadenylation signal
   2172..2193    +  promoter       SV40 promoter (fragment): SV40 enhancer and early promoter
   2214..2447    +  rep_origin     f1 ori (fragment) (sequence partly withheld): f1 bacteriophage origin of replication; arrow indicates direction of (+) strand synthesis
   2452..2499    +  protein_bind   FRT: FLP-mediated recombination occurs in the 8-bp core sequence TCTAGAAA (Turan and Bode, 2011). FLP recombinase from the Saccharomyces cerevisiae 2μ plasmid
   2507..3529    +  CDS            HygR: aminoglycoside phosphotransferase from E. coli; aph(4)-Ia; confers resistance to hygromycin
   3539..3664    +  CDS            ble (fragment): BLE_KLEPN - Experimental evidence at protein level: Swiss-Prot protein existence level 1. Binding protein with a strong affinity to the bleomycin family of antibiotics. Binds to CL990; an antimitotic-antibiotic compound. From Klebsiella pneumoniae.
   3659..3780    +  polyA_signal   SV40 poly(A) signal: SV40 polyadenylation signal
   3853..3869    -  protein_bind   lac operator: The lac repressor binds to the lac operator to inhibit transcription in E. coli. This inhibition can be relieved by adding lactose or isopropyl-β-D-thiogalactopyranoside (IPTG). lac repressor encoded by lacI
   3877..3907    -  promoter       lac promoter: promoter for the E. coli lac operon
   3922..3943    -  protein_bind   CAP binding site: CAP binding activates transcription in the presence of cAMP. E. coli catabolite activator protein
   3956..4048    -  CDS            lacI (fragment): lac repressor; lacI; The lac repressor binds to the lac operator to inhibit transcription in E. coli. This inhibition can be relieved by adding lactose or isopropyl-β-D-thiogalactopyranoside (IPTG).
   4231..4819    -  rep_origin     ori: high-copy-number ColE1/pMB1/pBR322/pUC origin of replication
   4990..5850    -  CDS            AmpR: β-lactamase; bla; confers resistance to ampicillin, carbenicillin, and related antibiotics
   5851..5955    -  promoter       AmpR promoter: bla
   6014..4       -  misc_feature   bom (fragment) (across the origin): basis of mobility region from pBR322
>Addgene plasmid #157725 | pcDNA5-FRT-TO-Nsp16-HF | addgene full sequence | sequence record 307930 | Addgene NGS Result
GTATCTGCTCCCTGCTTGTGTGTTGGAGGTCGCTGAGTAGTGCGCGAGCAAAATTTAAGCTACAACAAGG
CAAGGCTTGACCGACAATTGCATGAAGAATCTGCTTAGGGTTAGGCGTTTTGCGCTGCTTCGCGATGTAC
GGGCCAGATATACGCGTTGACATTGATTATTGACTAGTTATTAATAGTAATCAATTACGGGGTCATTAGT
TCATAGCCCATATATGGAGTTCCGCGTTACATAACTTACGGTAAATGGCCCGCCTGGCTGACCGCCCAAC
GACCCCCGCCCATTGACGTCAATAATGACGTATGTTCCCATAGTAACGCCAATAGGGACTTTCCATTGAC
GTCAATGGGTGGAGTATTTACGGTAAACTGCCCACTTGGCAGTACATCAAGTGTATCATATGCCAAGTAC
GCCCCCTATTGACGTCAATGACGGTAAATGGCCCGCCTGGCATTATGCCCAGTACATGACCTTATGGGAC
TTTCCTACTTGGCAGTACATCTACGTATTAGTCATCGCTATTACCATGGTGATGCGGTTTTGGCAGTACA
TCAATGGGCGTGGATAGCGGTTTGACTCACGGGGATTTCCAAGTCTCCACCCCATTGACGTCAATGGGAG
TTTGTTTTGGCACCAAAATCAACGGGACTTTCCAAAATGTCGTAACAACTCCGCCCCATTGACGCAAATG
GGCGGTAGGCGTGTACGGTGGGAGGTCTATATAAGCAGAGCTCTCCCTATCAGTGATAGAGATCTCCCTA
TCAGTGATAGAGATCGTCGACGAGCTCGTTTAGTGAACCGTCAGATCGCCTGGAGACGCCATCCACGCTG
TTTTGACCTCCATAGAAGACACCGGGACCGATCCAGCCTCCGGACTCTAGCGTTTAAACTTAAGCTTGGT
ACCGAGCTCGGATCCGGGATGTCTTCTCAAGCCTGGCAGCCTGGCGTTGCTATGCCCAATTTGTACAAAA
TGCAGCGGATGTTGCTTGAAAAATGCGACCTTCAAAACTACGGCGACTCAGCCACCCTCCCTAAGGGAAT
TATGATGAACGTTGCGAAGTACACACAACTGTGCCAGTACTTGAACACCCTTACCCTTGCCGTCCCATAC
AACATGCGGGTCATTCACTTTGGAGCAGGGAGTGACAAAGGAGTGGCGCCGGGTACTGCTGTGCTTCGAC
AATGGTTGCCCACTGGAACCCTCCTGGTGGATAGCGACCTCAATGATTTTGTTTCAGATGCAGATTCTAC
TTTGATTGGCGATTGCGCGACAGTACACACCGCGAACAAATGGGACCTTATTATTTCAGACATGTACGAT
CCAAAGACCAAAAATGTCACCAAGGAGAATGACTCAAAGGAGGGCTTTTTCACGTACATATGCGGGTTTA
TACAACAAAAACTCGCCTTGGGAGGTAGCGTAGCTATAAAGATTACGGAGCACAGTTGGAATGCGGATCT
GTATAAGCTCATGGGCCATTTTGCATGGTGGACCGCGTTTGTTACTAACGTCAACGCCTCTTCCAGTGAG
GCATTTCTGATTGGATGCAACTATCTTGGCAAACCCAGAGAACAGATCGACGGATACGTTATGCACGCAA
ATTATATATTTTGGCGGAATACCAATCCGATACAACTTTCCTCCTACTCCTTGTTTGACATGTCCAAATT
CCCTCTCAAGCTGAGAGGCACCGCCGTTATGAGCCTTAAAGAGGGTCAGATCAACGATATGATCCTTTCC
CTTCTTTCCAAAGGTCGCCTTATAATAAGGGAGAACAATCGGGTTGTAATTTCAAGTGACGTTCTGGTCA
ATAACGCATCGGGCGGACATCACCACCATCATCACCATCACGCCGCAGCCGCAGATTATAAAGATGACGA
TGACAAGTAGCTCGAGTCTAGAGGGCCCGTTTAAACCCGCTGATCAGCCTCGACTGTGCCTTCTAGTTGC
CAGCCATCTGTTGTTTGCCCCTCCCCCGTGCCTTCCTTGACCCTGGAAGGTGCCACTCCCACTGTCCTTT
CCTAATAAAATGAGGAAATTGCATCGCATTGTCTGAGTAGGTGTCATTCTATTCTGGGGGGTGGGGTGGG
GCAGGACAGCAAGGGGGAGGATTGGGAAGACAATAGCAGGCATGCTGGGGATGCGGTGGGCTCTATGGCT
TCTGAGGCGGAAAGAACCAGCTGGGGCTCTAGGGGGTATCCCC
[124 nt withheld, positions 2214-2337]
C
[91 nt withheld, positions 2339-2429]
AGGGTGATGGTTCACGTACCTAGAAGTTCCTATTCCGAAGTTCCTATTCTCTAGAAAGTATAGGAACTTC
CTTGGCCAAAAAGCCTGAACTCACCGCGACGTCTGTCGAGAAGTTTCTGATCGAAAAGTTCGACAGCGTC
TCCGACCTGATGCAGCTCTCGGAGGGCGAAGAATCTCGTGCTTTCAGCTTCGATGTAGGAGGGCGTGGAT
ATGTCCTGCGGGTAAATAGCTGCGCCGATGGTTTCTACAAAGATCGTTATGTTTATCGGCACTTTGCATC
GGCCGCGCTCCCGATTCCGGAAGTGCTTGACATTGGGGAATTCAGCGAGAGCCTGACCTATTGCATCTCC
CGCCGTGCACAGGGTGTCACGTTGCAAGACCTGCCTGAAACCGAACTGCCCGCTGTTCTGCAGCCGGTCG
CGGAGGCCATGGATGCGATCGCTGCGGCCGATCTTAGCCAGACGAGCGGGTTCGGCCCATTCGGACCGCA
AGGAATCGGTCAATACACTACATGGCGTGATTTCATATGCGCGATTGCTGATCCCCATGTGTATCACTGG
CAAACTGTGATGGACGACACCGTCAGTGCGTCCGTCGCGCAGGCTCTCGATGAGCTGATGCTTTGGGCCG
AGGACTGCCCCGAAGTCCGGCACCTCGTGCACGCGGATTTCGGCTCCAACAATGTCCTGACGGACAATGG
CCGCATAACAGCGGTCATTGACTGGAGCGAGGCGATGTTCGGGGATTCCCAATACGAGGTCGCCAACATC
TTCTTCTGGAGGCCGTGGTTGGCTTGTATGGAGCAGCAGACGCGCTACTTCGAGCGGAGGCATCCGGAGC
TTGCAGGATCGCCGCGGCTCCGGGCGTATATGCTCCGCATTGGTCTTGACCAACTCTATCAGAGCTTGGT
TGACGGCAATTTCGATGATGCAGCTTGGGCGCAGGGTCGATGCGACGCAATCGTCCGATCCGGAGCCGGG
ACTGTCGGGCGTACACAAATCGCCCGCAGAAGCGCGGCCGTCTGGACCGATGGCTGTGTAGAAGTACTCG
CCGATAGTGGAAACCGACGCCCCAGCACTCGTCCGAGGGCAAAGGAATAGCACGTACTACGAGATTTCGA
TTCCACCGCCGCCTTCTATGAAAGGTTGGGCTTCGGAATCGTTTTCCGGGACGCCGGCTGGATGATCCTC
CAGCGCGGGGATCTCATGCTGGAGTTCTTCGCCCACCCCAACTTGTTTATTGCAGCTTATAATGGTTACA
AATAAAGCAATAGCATCACAAATTTCACAAATAAAGCATTTTTTTCACTGCATTCTAGTTGTGGTTTGTC
CAAACTCATCAATGTATCTTATCATGTCTGTATACCGTCGACCTCTAGCTAGAGCTTGGCGTAATCATGG
TCATAGCTGTTTCCTGTGTGAAATTGTTATCCGCTCACAATTCCACACAACATACGAGCCGGAAGCATAA
AGTGTAAAGCCTGGGGTGCCTAATGAGTGAGCTAACTCACATTAATTGCGTTGCGCTCACTGCCCGCTTT
CCAGTCGGGAAACCTGTCGTGCCAGCTGCATTAATGAATCGGCCAACGCGCGGGGAGAGGCGGTTTGCGT
ATTGGGCGCTCTTCCGCTTCCTCGCTCACTGACTCGCTGCGCTCGGTCGTTCGGCTGCGGCGAGCGGTAT
CAGCTCACTCAAAGGCGGTAATACGGTTATCCACAGAATCAGGGGATAACGCAGGAAAGAACATGTGAGC
AAAAGGCCAGCAAAAGGCCAGGAACCGTAAAAAGGCCGCGTTGCTGGCGTTTTTCCATAGGCTCCGCCCC
CCTGACGAGCATCACAAAAATCGACGCTCAAGTCAGAGGTGGCGAAACCCGACAGGACTATAAAGATACC
AGGCGTTTCCCCCTGGAAGCTCCCTCGTGCGCTCTCCTGTTCCGACCCTGCCGCTTACCGGATACCTGTC
CGCCTTTCTCCCTTCGGGAAGCGTGGCGCTTTCTCATAGCTCACGCTGTAGGTATCTCAGTTCGGTGTAG
GTCGTTCGCTCCAAGCTGGGCTGTGTGCACGAACCCCCCGTTCAGCCCGACCGCTGCGCCTTATCCGGTA
ACTATCGTCTTGAGTCCAACCCGGTAAGACACGACTTATCGCCACTGGCAGCAGCCACTGGTAACAGGAT
TAGCAGAGCGAGGTATGTAGGCGGTGCTACAGAGTTCTTGAAGTGGTGGCCTAACTACGGCTACACTAGA
AGAACAGTATTTGGTATCTGCGCTCTGCTGAAGCCAGTTACCTTCGGAAAAAGAGTTGGTAGCTCTTGAT
CCGGCAAACAAACCACCGCTGGTAGCGGTGGTTTTTTTGTTTGCAAGCAGCAGATTACGCGCAGAAAAAA
AGGATCTCAAGAAGATCCTTTGATCTTTTCTACGGGGTCTGACGCTCAGTGGAACGAAAACTCACGTTAA
GGGATTTTGGTCATGAGATTATCAAAAAGGATCTTCACCTAGATCCTTTTAAATTAAAAATGAAGTTTTA
AATCAATCTAAAGTATATATGAGTAAACTTGGTCTGACAGTTACCAATGCTTAATCAGTGAGGCACCTAT
CTCAGCGATCTGTCTATTTCGTTCATCCATAGTTGCCTGACTCCCCGTCGTGTAGATAACTACGATACGG
GAGGGCTTACCATCTGGCCCCAGTGCTGCAATGATACCGCGAGACCCACGCTCACCGGCTCCAGATTTAT
CAGCAATAAACCAGCCAGCCGGAAGGGCCGAGCGCAGAAGTGGTCCTGCAACTTTATCCGCCTCCATCCA
GTCTATTAATTGTTGCCGGGAAGCTAGAGTAAGTAGTTCGCCAGTTAATAGTTTGCGCAACGTTGTTGCC
ATTGCTACAGGCATCGTGGTGTCACGCTCGTCGTTTGGTATGGCTTCATTCAGCTCCGGTTCCCAACGAT
CAAGGCGAGTTACATGATCCCCCATGTTGTGCAAAAAAGCGGTTAGCTCCTTCGGTCCTCCGATCGTTGT
CAGAAGTAAGTTGGCCGCAGTGTTATCACTCATGGTTATGGCAGCACTGCATAATTCTCTTACTGTCATG
CCATCCGTAAGATGCTTTTCTGTGACTGGTGAGTACTCAACCAAGTCATTCTGAGAATAGTGTATGCGGC
GACCGAGTTGCTCTTGCCCGGCGTCAATACGGGATAATACCGCGCCACATAGCAGAACTTTAAAAGTGCT
CATCATTGGAAAACGTTCTTCGGGGCGAAAACTCTCAAGGATCTTACCGCTGTTGAGATCCAGTTCGATG
TAACCCACTCGTGCACCCAACTGATCTTCAGCATCTTTTACTTTCACCAGCGTTTCTGGGTGAGCAAAAA
CAGGAAGGCAAAATGCCGCAAAAAAGGGAATAAGGGCGACACGGAAATGTTGAATACTCATACTCTTCCT
TTTTCAATATTATTGAAGCATTTATCAGGGTTATTGTCTCATGAGCGGATACATATTTGAATGTATTTAG
AAAAATAAACAAATAGGGGTTCCGCGCACATTTCCCCGAAAAGTGCCACCTGACGTCGACGGATCGGGAG
ATCTCCCGATCCCCTATGGTGCACTCTCAGTACAATCTGCTCTGATGCCGCATAGTTAAGCCA
